Addgene plasmid #61177: pCMB-TGN41r
Purpose: Fluorescent reporter for trans-Golgi network mCherry-MtSYP41 expressed under MtBCP1 promoter
Depositing lab: Maria Harrison. Depositing organization: Boyce Thompson Institute for Plant Research, Inc. Publication: A set of fluorescent protein-based markers expressed from constitutive and arbuscular mycorrhiza-inducible promoters to label organelles, membranes and cytoskeletal elements in Medicago truncatula. Ivanov S, Harrison MJ. Plant J. 2014 Oct 20. doi: 10.1111/tpj.12706. PubMed 25329881.
Backbone
  Vector backbone: pK7m34GW
  Vector type: Plant Expression
  Selectable markers: Kanamycin
Growth in bacteria
  Bacterial resistance: Spectinomycin, 50 μg/mL
  Growth temperature: 37°C
  Growth strain: DH5alpha
  Copy number: High Copy
Gene/Insert
  Gene/Insert name: MtSYP41
  Insert size (bp): 978
  Promoter: MtBCP1
  Tag / fusion protein: mCherry
  Cloning method: Gateway Cloning
  Sequencing primers: 5′ ATGGCGACGAGGAATCG; 3′ TCACAAAATAATTTCCTTAATGATTAAGA
Terms and licenses: Academic/Nonprofit Terms; Industry Terms: Not Available to Industry
How to cite: pCMB-TGN41r was a gift from Maria Harrison (Addgene plasmid # 61177 ; http://n2t.net/addgene:61177 ; RRID:Addgene_61177)
