[The description below was written by a language model from this plasmid's Addgene catalogue record and pLannotate feature annotations shown in this document.]
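Description:
pCMB-TGN41r is a plant binary expression vector built on the pK7m34GW MultiSite Gateway destination backbone and designed for Agrobacterium-mediated delivery of a T-DNA into plant cells. The backbone carries a high-copy ColE1/pUC-type origin with a pBR322 bom site for propagation in E. coli. It also has the pVS1 oriV, RepA and StaA functions that support replication and stable maintenance in Agrobacterium. Bacterial selection is by spectinomycin through the aadA (SmR) aminoglycoside adenylyltransferase gene.

The payload lies between the nopaline-type right and left T-DNA border repeats and was assembled by three-fragment Gateway recombination, which left attB4, attB1 and attB2 sites at the fragment junctions. The roughly 1.2 kb segment between attB4 and attB1 is not annotated in the feature table, but its position matches that of the MtBCP1 promoter named in the catalogue record. According to the associated publication title, the marker set uses constitutive and arbuscular mycorrhiza-inducible promoters. Downstream sits the mCherry coding sequence, followed across attB2 by the MtSYP41 open reading frame. The annotation tool identified this frame by homology to the Arabidopsis syntaxin SYP41. The arrangement yields an N-terminal mCherry-MtSYP41 fusion, terminated by a CaMV poly(A) signal. A separate NOS promoter–nptII–NOS terminator cassette near the left border provides kanamycin selection of transformed plant tissue.

The construct serves as a red fluorescent marker for the trans-Golgi network in Medicago truncatula. It belongs to a set of organelle, membrane and cytoskeleton reporters for live-cell imaging.
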