Features (pLannotate 1.2.2; 22 found; start..end, strand, type, name):
    227..283     +  CDS            GmR (fragment): gentamycin acetyltransferase; aacC1; confers resistance to gentamycin
    294..1081    +  CDS            SmR (fragment): aminoglycoside adenylyltransferase (Murphy, 1985); aadA; confers resistance to spectinomycin and streptomycin
   1325..1913    +  rep_origin     ori: high-copy-number ColE1/pMB1/pBR322/pUC origin of replication
   2099..2239    -  misc_feature   bom: basis of mobility region from pBR322
   2341..2380    -  CDS            rop (fragment): Rop protein, which maintains plasmids at low copy number; rop
   2583..2777    -  rep_origin     pVS1 oriV: origin of replication for the Pseudomonas plasmid pVS1 (Heeb et al., 2000)
   2843..3911    -  CDS            pVS1 RepA (fragment): replication protein from the Pseudomonas plasmid pVS1 (Heeb et al., 2000)
   4344..4973    -  CDS            pVS1 StaA: stability protein from the Pseudomonas plasmid pVS1 (Heeb et al., 2000)
   5533..5934    -  CDS            Y4CG_SINFN (fragment): Protein inferred from homology: Swiss-Prot protein existence level 3. From Sinorhizobium fredii (strain NBRC 101917 / NGR234).
   6273..6297    -  misc_feature   RB T-DNA repeat: right border repeat from nopaline C58 T-DNA
   6422..6442    +  protein_bind   attB4: mutant version of attB; core recombination site for the Gateway® BP reaction BP Clonase™
   7625..7645    +  protein_bind   attB1: mutant version of attB; core recombination site for the Gateway® BP reaction BP Clonase™
   7651..8358    +  CDS            mCherry: mCherry is a basic (constitutively fluorescent) red fluorescent protein published in 2004, derived from Discosoma sp.. It is reported to be a very rapidly-maturing monomer with low acid sensitivity.
   8363..8383    -  protein_bind   attB2: mutant version of attB; core recombination site for the Gateway® BP reaction BP Clonase™
   8386..9360    +  CDS            SYP41: SYP41_ARATH - Experimental evidence at protein level: Swiss-Prot protein existence level 1. Vesicle trafficking protein that functions in the secretory pathway. From Arabidopsis thaliana (Mouse-ear cress).
   9389..9429    +  CDS            lacZα (fragment): LacZα fragment of β-galactosidase; lacZ fragment
   9528..9687    +  polyA_signal   CaMV poly(A) signal (fragment): cauliflower mosaic virus polyadenylation signal
   9804..9983    +  promoter       NOS promoter: nopaline synthase promoter
  10017..10808   +  CDS            neo: KKA2_KLEPN - Also known as kan, nptII. Experimental evidence at protein level: Swiss-Prot protein existence level 1. Resistance to kanamycin, neomycin, paromomycin, ribostamycin, butirosin and gentamicin B. From Klebsiella pneumoniae.
  10851..11103   +  terminator     NOS terminator: nopaline synthase terminator and poly(A) signal
  11196..11220   -  misc_feature   LB T-DNA repeat: left border repeat from nopaline C58 T-DNA
  11458..137     -  CDS            int (fragment) (across the origin): INT2_ECOLX - Protein inferred from homology: Swiss-Prot protein existence level 3. Putative integrase believed to be involved in the insertion of antibiotic resistance genes into plasmids and transposons. From Escherichia coli.
>Addgene plasmid #61177 | pCMB-TGN41r | depositor full sequence | sequence record 100475 | pCMB-TGN41r sequence 11458 bps
ATTCGGGCACGAACCCAGTGGACATAAGCCTCGTTCGGTTCGTAAGCTGTAATGCAAGTAGCGTAACTGC
CGTCACGCAACTGGTCCAGAACCTTGACCGAACGCAGCGGTGGTAACGGCGCAGTGGCGGTTTTCATGGC
TTCTTGTTATGACATGTTTTTTTGGGGTACAGTCTATGCCTCGGGCATCCAAGCAGCAAGCGCGTTACGC
CGTGGGTCGATGTTTGATGTTATGGAGCAGCAACGATGTTACGCAGCAGGGCAGTCGCCCTAAAACAAAG
TTAAACATCATGGGGGAAGCGGTGATCGCCGAAGTATCGACTCAACTATCAGAGGTAGTTGGCGTCATCG
AGCGCCATCTCGAACCGACGTTGCTGGCCGTACATTTGTACGGCTCCGCAGTGGATGGCGGCCTGAAGCC
ACACAGTGATATTGATTTGCTGGTTACGGTGACCGTAAGGCTTGATGAAACAACGCGGCGAGCTTTGATC
AACGACCTTTTGGAAACTTCGGCTTCCCCTGGAGAGAGCGAGATTCTCCGCGCTGTAGAAGTCACCATTG
TTGTGCACGACGACATCATTCCGTGGCGTTATCCAGCTAAGCGCGAACTGCAATTTGGAGAATGGCAGCG
CAATGACATTCTTGCAGGTATCTTCGAGCCAGCCACGATCGACATTGATCTGGCTATCTTGCTGACAAAA
GCAAGAGAACATAGCGTTGCCTTGGTAGGTCCAGCGGCGGAGGAACTCTTTGATCCGGTTCCTGAACAGG
ATCTATTTGAGGCGCTAAATGAAACCTTAACGCTATGGAACTCGCCGCCCGACTGGGCTGGCGATGAGCG
AAATGTAGTGCTTACGTTGTCCCGCATTTGGTACAGCGCAGTAACCGGCAAAATCGCGCCGAAGGATGTC
GCTGCCGACTGGGCAATGGAGCGCCTGCCGGCCCAGTATCAGCCCGTCATACTTGAAGCTAGACAGGCTT
ATCTTGGACAAGAAGAAGATCGCTTGGCCTCGCGCGCAGATCAGTTGGAAGAATTTGTCCACTACGTGAA
AGGCGAGATCACCAAGGTAGTCGGCAAATAATGTCTAGCTAGAAATTCGTTCAAGCCGACGCCGCTTCGC
CGGCGTTAACTCAAGCGATTAGATGCACTAAGCACATAATTGCTCACAGCCAAACTATCAGGTCAAGTCT
GCTTTTATTATTTTTAAGCGTGCATAATAAGCCCTACACAAATTGGGAGATATATCATGCATGACCAAAA
TCCCTTAACGTGAGTTTTCGTTCCACTGAGCGTCAGACCCCGTAGAAAAGATCAAAGGATCTTCTTGAGA
TCCTTTTTTTCTGCGCGTAATCTGCTGCTTGCAAACAAAAAAACCACCGCTACCAGCGGTGGTTTGTTTG
CCGGATCAAGAGCTACCAACTCTTTTTCCGAAGGTAACTGGCTTCAGCAGAGCGCAGATACCAAATACTG
TCCTTCTAGTGTAGCCGTAGTTAGGCCACCACTTCAAGAACTCTGTAGCACCGCCTACATACCTCGCTCT
GCTAATCCTGTTACCAGTGGCTGCTGCCAGTGGCGATAAGTCGTGTCTTACCGGGTTGGACTCAAGACGA
TAGTTACCGGATAAGGCGCAGCGGTCGGGCTGAACGGGGGGTTCGTGCACACAGCCCAGCTTGGAGCGAA
CGACCTACACCGAACTGAGATACCTACAGCGTGAGCTATGAGAAAGCGCCACGCTTCCCGAAGGGAGAAA
GGCGGACAGGTATCCGGTAAGCGGCAGGGTCGGAACAGGAGAGCGCACGAGGGAGCTTCCAGGGGGAAAC
GCCTGGTATCTTTATAGTCCTGTCGGGTTTCGCCACCTCTGACTTGAGCGTCGATTTTTGTGATGCTCGT
CAGGGGGGCGGAGCCTATGGAAAAACGCCAGCAACGCGGCCTTTTTACGGTTCCTGGCCTTTTGCTGGCC
TTTTGCTCACATGTTCTTTCCTGCGTTATCCCCTGATTCTGTGGATAACCGTATTACCGCCTTTGAGTGA
GCTGATACCGCTCGCCGCAGCCGAACGACCGAGCGCAGCGAGTCAGTGAGCGAGGAAGCGGAAGAGCGCC
TGATGCGGTATTTTCTCCTTACGCATCTGTGCGGTATTTCACACCGCATATGGTGCACTCTCAGTACAAT
CTGCTCTGATGCCGCATAGTTAAGCCAGTATACACTCCGCTATCGCTACGTGACTGGGTCATGGCTGCGC
CCCGACACCCGCCAACACCCGCTGACGCGCCCTGACGGGCTTGTCTGCTCCCGGCATCCGCTTACAGACA
AGCTGTGACCGTCTCCGGGAGCTGCATGTGTCAGAGGTTTTCACCGTCATCACCGAAACGCGCGAGGCAG
GGTGCCTTGATGTGGGCGCCGGCGGTCGAGTGGCGACGGCGCGGCTTGTCCGCGCCCTGGTAGATTGCCT
GGCCGTAGGCCAGCCATTTTTGAGCGGCCAGCGGCCGCGATAGGCCGACGCGAAGCGGCGGGGCGTAGGG
AGCGCAGCGACCGAAGGGTAGGCGCTTTTTGCAGCTCTTCGGCTGTGCGCTGGCCAGACAGTTATGCACA
GGCCAGGCGGGTTTTAAGAGTTTTAATAAGTTTTAAAGAGTTTTAGGCGGAAAAATCGCCTTTTTTCTCT
TTTATATCAGTCACTTACATGTGTGACCGGTTCCCAATGTACGGCTTTGGGTTCCCAATGTACGGGTTCC
GGTTCCCAATGTACGGCTTTGGGTTCCCAATGTACGTGCTATCCACAGGAAAGAGACCTTTTCGACCTTT
TTCCCCTGCTAGGGCAATTTGCCCTAGCATCTGCTCCGTACATTAGGAACCGGCGGATGCTTCGCCCTCG
ATCAGGTTGCGGTAGCGCATGACTAGGATCGGGCCAGCCTGCCCCGCCTCCTCCTTCAAATCGTACTCCG
GCAGGTCATTTGACCCGATCAGCTTGCGCACGGTGAAACAGAACTTCTTGAACTCTCCGGCGCTGCCACT
GCGTTCGTAGATCGTCTTGAACAACCATCTGGCTTCTGCCTTGCCTGCGGCGCGGCGTGCCAGGCGGTAG
AGAAAACGGCCGATGCCGGGATCGATCAAAAAGTAATCGGGGTGAACCGTCAGCACGTCCGGGTTCTTGC
CTTCTGTGATCTCGCGGTACATCCAATCAGCTAGCTCGATCTCGATGTACTCCGGCCGCCCGGTTTCGCT
CTTTACGATCTTGTAGCGGCTAATCAAGGCTTCACCCTCGGATACCGTCACCAGGCGGCCGTTCTTGGCC
TTCTTCGTACGCTGCATGGCAACGTGCGTGGTGTTTAACCGAATGCAGGTTTCTACCAGGTCGTCTTTCT
GCTTTCCGCCATCGGCTCGCCGGCAGAACTTGAGTACGTCCGCAACGTGTGGACGGAACACGCGGCCGGG
CTTGTCTCCCTTCCCTTCCCGGTATCGGTTCATGGATTCGGTTAGATGGGAAACCGCCATCAGTACCAGG
TCGTAATCCCACACACTGGCCATGCCGGCCGGCCCTGCGGAAACCTCTACGTGCCCGTCTGGAAGCTCGT
AGCGGATCACCTCGCCAGCTCGTCGGTCACGCTTCGACAGACGGAAAACGGCCACGTCCATGATGCTGCG
ACTATCGCGGGTGCCCACGTCATAGAGCATCGGAACGAAAAAATCTGGTTGCTCGTCGCCCTTGGGCGGC
TTCCTAATCGACGGCGCACCGGCTGCCGGCGGTTGCCGGGATTCTTTGCGGATTCGATCAGCGGCCGCTT
GCCACGATTCACCGGGGCGTGCTTCTGCCTCGATGCGTTGCCGCTGGGCGGCCTGCGCGGCCTTCAACTT
CTCCACCAGGTCATCACCCAGCGCCGCGCCGATTTGTACCGGGCCGGATGGTTTGCGACCGTCACGCCGA
TTCCTCGGGCTTGGGGGTTCCAGTGCCATTGCAGGGCCGGCAGACAACCCAGCCGCTTACGCCTGGCCAA
CCGCCCGTTCCTCCACACATGGGGCATTCCACGGCGTCGGTGCCTGGTTGTTCTTGATTTTCCATGCCGC
CTCCTTTAGCCGCTAAAATTCATCTACTCATTTATTCATTTGCTCATTTACTCTGGTAGCTGCGCGATGT
ATTCAGATAGCAGCTCGGTAATGGTCTTGCCTTGGCGTACCGCGTACATCTTCAGCTTGGTGTGATCCTC
CGCCGGCAACTGAAAGTTGACCCGCTTCATGGCTGGCGTGTCTGCCAGGCTGGCCAACGTTGCAGCCTTG
CTGCTGCGTGCGCTCGGACGGCCGGCACTTAGCGTGTTTGTGCTTTTGCTCATTTTCTCTTTACCTCATT
AACTCAAATGAGTTTTGATTTAATTTCAGCGGCCAGCGCCTGGACCTCGCGGGCAGCGTCGCCCTCGGGT
TCTGATTCAAGAACGGTTGTGCCGGCGGCGGCAGTGCCTGGGTAGCTCACGCGCTGCGTGATACGGGACT
CAAGAATGGGCAGCTCGTACCCGGCCAGCGCCTCGGCAACCTCACCGCCGATGCGCGTGCCTTTGATCGC
CCGCGACACGACAAAGGCCGCTTGTAGCCTTCCATCCGTGACCTCAATGCGCTGCTTAACCAGCTCCACC
AGGTCGGCGGTGGCCCATATGTCGTAAGGGCTTGGCTGCACCGGAATCAGCACGAAGTCGGCTGCCTTGA
TCGCGGACACAGCCAAGTCCGCCGCCTGGGGCGCTCCGTCGATCACTACGAAGTCGCGCCGGCCGATGGC
CTTCACGTCGCGGTCAATCGTCGGGCGGTCGATGCCGACAACGGTTAGCGGTTGATCTTCCCGCACGGCC
GCCCAATCGCGGGCACTGCCCTGGGGATCGGAATCGACTAACAGAACATCGGCCCCGGCGAGTTGCAGGG
CGCGGGCTAGATGGGTTGCGATGGTCGTCTTGCCTGACCCGCCTTTCTGGTTAAGTACAGCGATAACCTT
CATGCGTTCCCCTTGCGTATTTGTTTATTTACTCATCGCATCATATACGCAGCGACCGCATGACGCAAGC
TGTTTTACTCAAATACACATCACCTTTTTAGACGGCGGCGCTCGGTTTCTTCAGCGGCCAAGCTGGCCGG
CCAGGCCGCCAGCTTGGCATCAGACAAACCGGCCAGGATTTCATGCAGCCGCACGGTTGAGACGTGCGCG
GGCGGCTCGAACACGTACCCGGCCGCGATCATCTCCGCCTCGATCTCTTCGGTAATGAAAAACGGTTCGT
CCTGGCCGTCCTGGTGCGGTTTCATGCTTGTTCCTCTTGGCGTTCATTCTCGGCGGCCGCCAGGGCGTCG
GCCTCGGTCAATGCGTCCTCACGGAAGGCACCGCGCCGCCTGGCCTCGGTGGGCGTCACTTCCTCGCTGC
GCTCAAGTGCGCGGTACAGGGTCGAGCGATGCACGCCAAGCAGTGCAGCCGCCTCTTTCACGGTGCGGCC
TTCCTGGTCGATCAGCTCGCGGGCGTGCGCGATCTGTGCCGGGGTGAGGGTAGGGCGGGGGCCAAACTTC
ACGCCTCGGGCCTTGGCGGCCTCGCGCCCGCTCCGGGTGCGGTCGATGATTAGGGAACGCTCGAACTCGG
CAATGCCGGCGAACACGGTCAACACCATGCGGCCGGCCGGCGTGGTGGTGTCGGCCCACGGCTCTGCCAG
GCTACGCAGGCCCGCGCCGGCCTCCTGGATGCGCTCGGCAATGTCCAGTAGGTCGCGGGTGCTGCGGGCC
AGGCGGTCTAGCCTGGTCACTGTCACAACGTCGCCAGGGCGTAGGTGGTCAAGCATCCTGGCCAGCTCCG
GGCGGTCGCGCCTGGTGCCGGTGATCTTCTCGGAAAACAGCTTGGTGCAGCCGGCCGCGTGCAGTTCGGC
CCGTTGGTTGGTCAAGTCCTGGTCGTCGGTGCTGACGCGGGCATAGCCCAGCAGGCCAGCGGCGGCGCTC
TTGTTCATGGCGTAATGTCTCCGGTTCTAGTCGCAAGTATTCTACTTTATGCGACTAAAACACGCGACAA
GAAAACGCCAGGAAAAGGGCAGGGCGGCAGCCTGTCGCGTAACTTAGGACTTGTGCGACATGTCGTTTTC
AGAAGACGGCTGCACTGAACGTCAGAAGCCGACTGCACTATAGCAGCGGAGGGGTTGGATCAAAGTACTT
TGATCCCGAGGGGAACCCTGTGGTTGGCATGCACATACAAATGGACGAACGGATAAACCTTTTCACGCCC
TTTTAAATATCCGTTATTCTAATAAACGCTCTTTTCTCTTAGGTTTACCCGCCAATATATCCTGTCAAAC
ACTGATAGTTTAAACTGAAGGCGGGAAACGACAATCTGATCCAAGCTCAAGCTAAGCTTGGGCCCGAGCG
GATAACAATTTCACACAGGAAACAGCTATGACCATGATTACGCCAAGCTATCAACTTTGTATAGAAAAGT
TGGAGAGAGGGAGATGTGTTTTTAAGGAGCTATAGAAGGATACAATACCGCTTCTTTGATTGGTATTCTA
ACTCAATGCGTTGCTTAAGAGTTGGTTAATCTATTTGAAATGTTGCGATTATAGTAGATCTTGTGCTCCC
ATCTTTAATATATCTTTTACACTTACTCCTTAGTTATACAAACATTAAACATCATAACTTCTAAGGTAAT
TGATACGTGCCAAATTTTCTAAACTCCATTAAATTTGGTTTGAAAGAAATTTCATGAAATTCCTCTAGTT
CGTTATAAATATTAGATAATTAGGTTTTGAGTAGCATTGTAGCTACCATGACCTATTTCCATTACATTTG
TAGGTTTAAAAGATCAAAGATGACTTGGGGTATCAATTAACGAGTGAGCATATATGCGAGCAAGGAAAGA
GATAAGTCAGAGTGTTTAAGGAAAGCAAGGCAAGAAAATTCACTTAGGGAGCCAAAACAAGGTCAATACT
CGATTACATCTCTAATTTAAGCTTGAGAACTTGATATATTCGAGACTCCTCAAGTATTTGTACTCCAAGT
GTCAATACTCGATTACATCTCTAATTTTCCAAATAAAGAAACTCGTAAGAAACAAACATTATTTATGTGT
AAACTTTCTGCATGGAGACAACTCAATTATAACGAAGCCCGGAAGAGGAACTATATATACTGTTTCTATT
TCCCTTTGACACGGTCCACACTATATTGCATACTTGTTTACTGCCAAATAAAAACAAGTATGTCCACGTG
GTTAAATAAAAACAAAAGAAAACTTTCTTTTTGTTCAAGTGATAGAAAGTTTCTTTACATTAATATAAAA
TAATATAAGTGTATTCCAAAAAGGTAAAAAAAAAAATAATAAGTTGTGGAAATTCAACCTCGTCTTAGTA
AAAAGCCGACCAAATCCGGTAGCCGTTTATAATAGCAAACAAATATTCTATTATTGTTGTGACGATAAAA
TCAATACACCCACACATGACAACTATATATAGCCTAAGTTGATATGCACAATTCATCAAATCAAATCAAA
ACAATTACATTTGCTAACTTGCTATTCCTTTGATTGAGATTTTATTCTAGGAAATAAAATTTTGACACTC
ATTTTTTTAAAGTTAATTTCTACATTTAGAGAGAAATATTTTCCAAAATCAAATTTTGATCAAGCAAGTT
TGTACAAAAAAGCAGGCTTCATGGTGAGCAAGGGCGAGGAGGATAACATGGCCATCATCAAGGAGTTCAT
GCGCTTCAAGGTGCACATGGAGGGCTCCGTGAACGGCCACGAGTTCGAGATCGAGGGCGAGGGCGAGGGC
CGCCCCTACGAGGGCACCCAGACCGCCAAGCTGAAGGTGACCAAGGGTGGCCCCCTGCCCTTCGCCTGGG
ACATCCTGTCCCCTCAGTTCATGTACGGCTCCAAGGCCTACGTGAAGCACCCCGCCGACATCCCCGACTA
CTTGAAGCTGTCCTTCCCCGAGGGCTTCAAGTGGGAGCGCGTGATGAACTTCGAGGACGGCGGCGTGGTG
ACCGTGACCCAGGACTCCTCCCTGCAGGACGGCGAGTTCATCTACAAGGTGAAGCTGCGCGGCACCAACT
TCCCCTCCGACGGCCCCGTAATGCAGAAGAAGACCATGGGCTGGGAGGCCTCCTCCGAGCGGATGTACCC
CGAGGACGGCGCCCTGAAGGGCGAGATCAAGCAGAGGCTGAAGCTGAAGGACGGCGGCCACTACGACGCT
GAGGTCAAGACCACCTACAAGGCCAAGAAGCCCGTGCAGCTGCCCGGCGCCTACAACGTCAACATCAAGT
TGGACATCACCTCCCACAACGAGGACTACACCATCGTGGAACAGTACGAACGCGCCGAGGGCCGCCACTC
CACCGGCGGCATGGACGAGCTGTACAAGGACCCAGCTTTCTTGTACAAAGTGGAAATGGCGACGAGGAAT
CGCACTTTGATTTTCCGAAAATACAGAGATGCATTGAAAAGTGTCCGTGCTCCGTCGTCATCTTCGCCGC
CGTCCACCTCCTCCCGCGGTGGTCCGGTAATCGAATTGGTCAGCACTTCGCTTCTTAATCCCAATCGCTC
TTATGCTCCGCTTAGTACTGATGATCCTGGTGGTTCAAGTAAGGGTTTAAATCCAATTACTGTGGGGCTT
CCTCCAGCATGGGTGGATGTATCTGAAGAAATATCAGCAAATGTGCAACGTGCACGCACAAAAATGGCAG
AACTGTCCAAGGCTCATGCAAAGGCCTTAATGCCATCGTTTGGAGATGGTAAGGACGACCAACATGCTAT
TGAGTCTCTAACACACGAGGTAACTGACTTGATAAAGAGATCGGAGAAGAGGCTGCGGAGACTTGCTTCT
GCAGGGCCTTCTGAGGATTCTAATGTCAGGAAAAATGTGCAGCGTTCTCTTGCTACTGACCTTCAGAGCC
TCTCTGTAGATCTTCGCAAGAAACAATCAACTTATTTGAAGCGCCTCAGACAGCAAAAAGAGGGTCACGA
TGGGGTTGACCTAGAGATCAACATGAATGGAAGTAAATCTAAATATGAAGACGATGACTTGGACAATATG
ATATTTAACGAGCATCAGATGGCCAAGCTAAAAAAAAGCGAAGCTTTCACAGTTGAAAGAGAAAAAGAGA
TCCAACAGGTTGTTGAATCTGTTAACGAGCTTGCTCAGATTATGAAGGATTTATCAGTACTAGTCATAGA
CCAGGGAACCATTGTTGATAGAATAGACTACAACATTCAGAATGTGGCAACCACGGTTGAGGATGGCCTT
AAACAATTGCAGAAGGCAGAGAGAACTCAGAAGAAGGGAGGCATGGTAATGTGTGCGTCAGTGCTTCTTA
TCATGTGCTTTGTTATGTTGGTTCTCTTAATCATTAAGGAAATTATTTTGTGAGCAACTTTATTATACAT
AGTTGATAATTCACTGGCCGTCGTTTTACAACGTCGTGACTGGGAAAACGATCTAACTGACTAGCCGCGG
CCATGGCGGCCGGGAGCGGCCATGCTAGAGTCCGCAAAAATCACCAGTCTCTCTCTACAAATCTATCTCT
CTCTATTTTTCTCCAGAATAATGTGTGAGTAGTTCCCAGATAAGGGAATTAGGGTTCTTATAGGGTTTCG
CTCATGTGTTGAGCATATAAGAAACCCTTAGTATGTATTTGTATTTGTAAAATACTTCTATCAATAAAAT
TTCTAATTCCTAAAACCAAAATCCAGTGACCTGCAGGTCGACCATATGGGAGAGCTCGAATTATCATACA
TGAGAATTAAGGGAGTCACGTTATGACCCCCGCCGATGACGCGGGACAAGCCGTTTTACGTTTGGAACTG
ACAGAACCGCAACGTTGAAGGAGCCACTCAGCCGCGGGTTTCTGGAGTTTAATGAGCTAAGCACATACGT
CAGAAACCATTATTGCGCGTTCAAAAGTCGCCTAAGGTCACTATCAGCTAGCAAATATTTCTTGTCAAAA
ATGCTCCACTGACGTTCCATAAATTCCCCTCGGTATCCAATTAGAGTCTCATATTCACTCTCAACTCGAT
CGAGGCATGATTGAACAAGATGGATTGCACGCAGGTTCTCCGGCCGCTTGGGTGGAGAGGCTATTCGGCT
ATGACTGGGCACAACAGACAATCGGCTGCTCTGATGCCGCCGTGTTCCGGCTGTCAGCGCAGGGGCGCCC
GGTTCTTTTTGTCAAGACCGACCTGTCCGGTGCCCTGAATGAACTCCAAGACGAGGCAGCGCGGCTATCG
TGGCTGGCCACGACGGGCGTTCCTTGCGCAGCTGTGCTCGACGTTGTCACTGAAGCGGGAAGGGACTGGC
TGCTATTGGGCGAAGTGCCGGGGCAGGATCTCCTGTCATCTCACCTTGCTCCTGCCGAGAAAGTATCCAT
CATGGCTGATGCAATGCGGCGGCTGCATACGCTTGATCCGGCTACCTGCCCATTCGACCACCAAGCGAAA
CATCGCATCGAGCGAGCACGTACTCGGATGGAAGCCGGTCTTGTCGATCAGGATGATCTGGACGAAGAGC
ATCAGGGGCTCGCGCCAGCCGAACTGTTCGCCAGGCTCAAGGCGCGGATGCCCGACGGCGAGGATCTCGT
CGTGACCCACGGCGATGCCTGCTTGCCGAATATCATGGTGGAAAATGGCCGCTTTTCTGGATTCATCGAC
TGTGGCCGGCTGGGTGTGGCGGACCGCTATCAGGACATAGCGTTGGCTACCCGTGATATTGCTGAAGAGC
TTGGCGGCGAATGGGCTGACCGCTTCCTCGTGCTTTACGGTATCGCCGCTCCCGATTCGCAGCGCATCGC
CTTCTATCGCCTTCTTGACGAGTTCTTCTGAGCGGGACTCTGGGGTTCGGACTCTAGCTAGAGTCAAGCA
GATCGTTCAAACATTTGGCAATAAAGTTTCTTAAGATTGAATCCTGTTGCCGGTCTTGCGATGATTATCA
TATAATTTCTGTTGAATTACGTTAAGCATGTAATAATTAACATGTAATGCATGACGTTATTTATGAGATG
GGTTTTTATGATTAGAGTCCCGCAATTATACATTTAATACGCGATAGAAAACAAAATATAGCGCGCAAAC
TAGGATAAATTATCGCGCGCGGTGTCATCTATGTTACTAGATCGACCGGCATGCAAGCTGATAATTCAAT
TCGGCGTTAATTCAGTACATTAAAAACGTCCGCAATGTGTTATTAAGTTGTCTAAGCGTCAATTTGTTTA
CACCACAATATATCCTGCCACCAGCCAGCCAACAGCTCCCCGACCGGCAGCTCGGCACAAAATCACCACT
CGATACAGGCAGCCCATCAGTCCGGGACGGCGTCAGCGGGAGAGCCGTTGTAAGGCGGCAGACTTTGCTC
ATGTTACCGATGCTATTCGGAAGAACGGCAACTAAGCTGCCGGGTTTGAAACACGGATGATCTCGCGGAG
GGTAGCATGTTGATTGTAACGATGACAGAGCGTTGCTGCCTGTGATCA
