>Addgene plasmid #61177 | pCMB-TGN41r | addgene partial sequence | sequence record 104916 | mCherry-F 5'-ccccgtaatgcagaagaaga-3'
ATCAAGCAGAGGCTGAAGCTGAAGGACGGCGGCCACTACGACGCTGAGGTCAAGACCACCTACAAGGCCA
AGAAGCCCGTGCAGCTGCCCGGCGCCTACAACGTCAACATCAAGTTGGACATCACCTCCCACAACGAGGA
CTACACCATCGTGGAACAGTACGAACGCGCCGAGGGCCGCCACTCCACCGGCGGCATGGACGAGCTGTAC
AAGGACCCAGCTTTCTTGTACAAAGTGGAAATGGCGACGAGGAATCGCACTTTGATTTTCCGAAAATACA
GAGATGCATTGAAAAGTGTCCGTGCTCCGTCGTCATCTTCGCCGCCGTCCACCTCCTCCCGCGGTGGTCC
GGTAATCGAATTGGTCAGCACTTCGCTTCTTAATCCCAATCGCTCTTATGCTCCGCTTAGTACTGATGAT
CCTGGTGGTTCAAGTAAGGGTTTAAATCCAATTACTGTGGGGCTTCCTC
